Addgene plasmid #113003: pCaSpeR dhd-eGFP
Purpose: P element vector for transposon insertion of dhd-eGFP into Drosophila genome
Depositing lab: Terry Orr-Weaver. Depositing organization: Whitehead Institute for Biomedical Research.
Backbone
  Vector backbone: pCaSpeR4
  Vector type: P insertion vector
Growth in bacteria
  Bacterial resistance: Ampicillin, 100 μg/mL
  Growth temperature: 37°C
  Growth strain: DH5alpha
  Copy number: High Copy
Gene/Insert
  Gene/Insert name: dhd
  Species: D. melanogaster (fly)
  Entrez Gene: dhd (a.k.a. 4193, CG4193, Dmdhd, Dmeldhd, Dmel\CG4193, DmTrx-1, Trx-1)
  Tag / fusion protein: eGFP (C terminal on insert)
  Cloning method: Restriction Enzyme; 5′ cloning site Unknown (unknown if destroyed); 3′ cloning site Unknown (unknown if destroyed)
Terms and licenses: Academic/Nonprofit Terms; Industry Terms: Not Available to Industry
How to cite: pCaSpeR dhd-eGFP was a gift from Terry Orr-Weaver (Addgene plasmid # 113003 ; http://n2t.net/addgene:113003 ; RRID:Addgene_113003)
