[The description below was written by a language model from this plasmid's Addgene catalogue record and pLannotate feature annotations shown in this document.]
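Description:
pCaSpeR dhd-eGFP is a P element transformation vector built on the pCaSpeR4 backbone, intended for transposon-mediated insertion of a dhd-eGFP transgene into the Drosophila melanogaster germline. In bacteria it is maintained as a high-copy plasmid through a ColE1/pUC-type origin and selected with ampicillin via the β-lactamase gene and its native promoter. Short remnants of the pBR322 bom and rop regions are also annotated in the backbone.

The transposable unit is bounded by the P element 5' and 3' ends, which are recognised by P transposase supplied in trans to mobilise everything between them into the fly genome. Within these ends sits the mini-white gene, a version of white lacking part of its first intron. It restores eye pigmentation in a white mutant background and so serves as the visible marker for identifying transformants. The payload is the coding sequence of dhd (deadhead, also called Trx-1), a Drosophila thioredoxin that catalyses dithiol-disulfide exchange and is required for female meiosis and early embryonic development, fused at its C terminus to EGFP.

No promoter is annotated for the fusion and the record does not state what drives it. There are roughly 750 bp of unannotated sequence upstream of dhd, preceded by an oppositely oriented fragment matched to the thioredoxin Trx-2. This may indicate that flanking genomic DNA was cloned along with the gene, but this is not confirmed, and the cloning sites are listed as unknown. Additional small mini-white fragments annotated outside the P element ends appear to be backbone remnants. The construct is suited to generating transgenic flies in which the localisation and abundance of GFP-tagged Dhd protein can be followed.
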