Features (pLannotate 1.2.2; 13 found; start..end, strand, type, name):
      1..589     +  rep_origin     ori: high-copy-number ColE1/pMB1/pBR322/pUC origin of replication
    595..823     +  CDS            mini-white (fragment): Drosophila white gene eye color pigment; white; This is a modified version of the white gene lacking part of the first intron.
    824..1409    +  misc_feature   P element 5' end: No description available
   1420..5539    -  gene           mini-white: white; This modified version of the white gene lacks part of the first intron.
   5584..5724    -  CDS            Trx-2 (fragment): THIO2_DROME - Experimental evidence at protein level: Swiss-Prot protein existence level 1. Participates in various redox reactions through the reversible oxidation of its active center dithiol to a disulfide and catalyzes dithiol-disulfide exchange reactions. As a reducing substrate of peroxiredoxin 1, thioredoxin 2 is preferred over thioredoxin 1. From Drosophila melanogaster (Fruit fly).
   6472..6792    +  CDS            dhd: THIO1_DROME - Also known as Trx-1. Experimental evidence at protein level: Swiss-Prot protein existence level 1. Participates in various redox reactions through the reversible oxidation of its active center dithiol to a disulfide and catalyzes dithiol-disulfide exchange reactions. As a reducing substrate of peroxiredoxin 1, thioredoxin 2 is preferred over thioredoxin 1. Required for female meiosis and early embryonic development. From Drosophila melanogaster (Fruit fly).
   6814..7533    +  CDS            EGFP: the original enhanced GFP (Yang et al., 1996) mammalian codon-optimized
   7970..8202    +  misc_feature   P element 3' end: P element 3' end
   8202..8705    +  gene           mini-white (fragment): white; This modified version of the white gene lacks part of the first intron.
   8704..8773    -  misc_feature   bom (fragment): basis of mobility region from pBR322
   8875..8910    -  CDS            rop (fragment): Rop protein, which maintains plasmids at low copy number; rop
   9005..9109    +  promoter       AmpR promoter: bla
   9110..9970    +  CDS            AmpR: β-lactamase; bla; confers resistance to ampicillin, carbenicillin, and related antibiotics
>Addgene plasmid #113003 | pCaSpeR dhd-eGFP | addgene full sequence | sequence record 217622 | Addgene NGS Result
TTGAGATCCTTTTTTTCTGCGCGTAATCTGCTGCTTGCAAACAAAAAAACCACCGCTACCAGCGGTGGTT
TGTTTGCCGGATCAAGAGCTACCAACTCTTTTTCCGAAGGTAACTGGCTTCAGCAGAGCGCAGATACCAA
ATACTGTTCTTCTAGTGTAGCCGTAGTTAGGCCACCACTTCAAGAACTCTGTAGCACCGCCTACATACCT
CGCTCTGCTAATCCTGTTACCAGTGGCTGCTGCCAGTGGCGATAAGTCGTGTCTTACCGGGTTGGACTCA
AGACGATAGTTACCGGATAAGGCGCAGCGGTCGGGCTGAACGGGGGGTTCGTGCACACAGCCCAGCTTGG
AGCGAACGACCTACACCGAACTGAGATACCTACAGCGTGAGCTATGAGAAAGCGCCACGCTTCCCGAAGG
GAGAAAGGCGGACAGGTATCCGGTAAGCGGCAGGGTCGGAACAGGAGAGCGCACGAGGGAGCTTCCAGGG
GGAAACGCCTGGTATCTTTATAGTCCTGTCGGGTTTCGCCACCTCTGACTTGAGCGTCGATTTTTGTGAT
GCTCGTCAGGGGGGCGGAGCCTATGGAAAAACGCCTTCTTCTTGAACTCGGGCTCGGTGCCAGTATACCT
CAAATGGTTGTCGTACCTCTCATGGTTCCGTTACGCCAACGAGGGTCTGCTGATTAACCAATGGGCGGAC
GTGGAGCCGGGCGAAATTAGCTGCACATCGTCGAACACCACGTGCCCCAGTTCGGGCAAGGTCATCCTGG
AGACGCTTAACTTCTCCGCCGCCGATCTGCCGCTGGACTACGTGGGTCTGGCCCATGATGAAATAACATA
AGGTGGTCCCGTCGATAGCCGAAGCTTACCGAAGTATACACTTAAATTCAGTGCACGTTTGCTTGTTGAG
AGGAAAGGTTGTGTGCGGACGAATTTTTTTTTGAAAACATTAACCCTTACGTGGAATAAAAAAAAATGAA
ATATTGCAAATTTTGCTGCAAAGCTGTGACTGGAGTAAAATTAATTCACGTGCCGAAGTGTGCTATTAAG
AGAAAATTGTGGGAGCAGAGCCTTGGGTGCAGCCTTGGTGAAAACTCCCAAATTTGTGATACCCACTTTA
ATGATTCGCAGTGGAAGGCTGCACCTGCAAAAGGTCAGACATTTAAAAGGAGGCGACTCAACGCAGATGC
CGTACCTAGTAAAGTGATAGAGCCTGAACCAGAAAAGATAAAAGAAGGCTATACCAGTGGGAGTACACAA
ACAGAGTAAGTTTGAATAGTAAAAAAAATCATTTATGTAAACAATAACGTGACTGTGCGTTAGGTCCTGT
TCATTGTTTAATGAAAATAAGAGCTTGAGGGAAAAAATTCGTACTTTGGAGTACGAAATGCGTCGTTTAG
AGCAGCAGCCGAATTAATTCTAGTTCCAGTGAAATCCAAGCATTTTCTAAATTAAATGTATTCTTATTAT
TATAGTTGTTATTTTTGATATATATAAACAACACTATTATGCCCACCATTTTTTTGAGATGCATCTACAC
AAGGAACAAACACTGGATGTCACTTTCAGTTCAAATTGTAACGCTAATCACTCCGAACAGGTCACAAAAA
ATTACCTTAAAAAGTCATAATATTAAATTAGAATAAATATAGCTGTGAGGGAAATATATACAAATATATT
GGAGCAAATAAATTGTACATACAAATATTTATTACTAATTTCTATTGAGACGAAATGAACCACTCGGAAC
CATTTGAGCGAACCGAATCGCGCGGAACTAACGACAGTCGCTCCAAGGTCGTCGAACAAAAGGTGAATGT
GTTGCGGAGAGCGGGTGGGAGACAGCGAAAGAGCAACTACGAAACGTGGTGTGGTGGAGGTGAATTATGA
AGAGGGCGCGCGATTTGAAAAGTATGTATATAAAAAATATATCCCGGTGTTTTATGTAGCGATAAACGAG
TTTTTGATGTAAGGTATGCAGGTGTGTAAGTCTTTTGGTTAGAAGACAAATCCAAAGTCTACTTGTGGGG
ATGTTCGAAGGGGAAATACTTGTATTCTATAGGTCATATCTTGTTTTTATTGGCACAAATATAATTACAT
TAGCTTTTTGAGGGGGCAATAAACAGTAAACACGATGGTAATAATGGTAAAAAAAAAAAACAAGCAGTTA
TTTCGGATATATGTCGGCTACTCCTTGCGTCGGGCCCGAAGTCTTAGAGCCAGATATGCGAGCACCCGGA
AGCTCACGATGAGAATGGCCAGACCCACGTAGTCCAGCGGCAGATCGGCGGCGGAGAAGTTAAGCGTCTC
CAGGATGACCTTGCCCGAACTGGGGCACGTGGTGTTCGACGATGTGCAGCTAATTTCGCCCGGCTCCACG
TCCGCCCATTGGTTAATCAGCAGACCCTCGTTGGCGTAACGGAACCATGAGAGGTACGACAACCATTTGA
GGTATACTGGCACCGAGCCCGAGTTCAAGAAGAAGCCGCCAAAGAGCAGGAATGGTATGATAACCGGCGG
ACCCACAGACAGCGCCATCGAGGTCGAGGAGCTGGCGCAGGATATTAGATATCCGAAGGACGTTGACACA
TTGGCCACCAGAGTGACCAGCGCCAGGCAGTTGAAGAAGTGCAGCACTCCGGCCCGCAGTCCGATCATCG
GATAGGCAATCGCCGTGAAGACCAGTGGCACTGTGAGAAAAAGCGGCAATTCGGCAATCGTTTTGCCCAG
AAAGTATGTGTCACAGCGATAAAGTCGACTTCGGGCCTCCCTCATAAAAACTGGCAGCTCTGAGGTGAAC
ACCTAAATCGAATCGATTCATTAGAAAGTTAGTAAATTATTGAAATGCAAATGTATTCTAAACATGACTT
ACATTTATCGTGGCAAAGACGTTTTGAAAGGTCATGTTGGTCAGGAAGAGGAAGATGGCTCCGTTGATAT
TCATCACACCCACTTGCGTGAGTTGTTGGCCCAAAAAGATGAGGCCAATCAAGATGGCAACCATCTGCAA
ATTAAAATGTTACTCGCATCTCATTAATATTCGCGAGTTAAATGAAATTTATTTATCTTCTGCAAAACTA
TAAACTATACATCTCATTGAAAAAAACTAAGAAGGGTGTGGAATCAGGCAATTCTATCTAAAATCTAGCG
AATTTGTTTCCAAGAATTGTAAGCGTTATATCATTTGTTTCCACTGGAACCACTCACCGTTGTCTGAATA
AGTCGCACTTTTACGAGGAGTGGTTCCTTGAGCACCGACAGCCAGGATCGCCACAGGACCGCCCGGAACT
GCATGAACCAGGTGGCCTTGTAGGTGTACCCATTCTCCGGCTGCTCCAGTGGCTTCTCCAGATTTTTGGT
GGCCAACAACTGCTCCATATCCCGGGCTACTTTGCTAATGGCAAAATTGTCGCATATCTTGGCGATCCGA
TCACGGGACTCGATCTCCCGTCCGGGCACAACGGCCAACACCTGTACGTAAAAGTCCGCCGGATTGTAGT
TGGTAGGACACTGGGCACCCACGCTGGATAGGAGTTGAGATGTTATGTAATACTAGATACCCTTAATAAA
CACATCGAACTCACTAGGAAAAGAAGTCGACGGCTTCGCTGGGAGTGCCCAAGAAAGCTACCCTGCCCTC
GGCCATCAGAAGGATCTTGTCAAAGAGCTCAAACAGCTCGGAAGACGGCTGATGAATGGTCAGGATGACG
GTCTTGCCCTTCTGCGACAGCTTCTTCAGCACCTGGACGACGCTGTGGGCGGTAAAGGAGTCCAGTCCGG
AGGTGGGCTCATCGCAGATCAGAAGCGGCGGATCGGTTAGAGCCTCGGAGGCGAATGCCAGACGCTTCCT
TTCTCCGCCGGACAGACCTTTCACCCTGCCGGGCACACCGATGATCGTGTGCTGACATTTGCTGAGCGAA
AGCTCCTGGATCACCTGATCCACGCGGGCCACTCGCTGCCGATAGGTCAGATGTCGTGGCATCCGCACCA
TGGCTTGGAAAATCAGGTGTTCCCTGGCCGTTAGGGAGCCGATAAAGAGGTCATCCTGCTGGACATAGGC
GCACCTGGCCTGCATCTCCTTGGCGTCCACAGGTTGGCCATTGAGCAGTCGCATCCCGGATGGCGATACT
TGGATGCCCTGCGGCGATCGAAAGGCAAGGGCATTCAGCAGGGTCGTCTTTCCGGCACCGGAACTGCCCA
TCACGGCCAAAAGTTCGCCCGGATAGGCCACGCCGCAAACTGAGTTTCAAATTGGTAATTGGACCCTTTA
TTAAGATTTCACACAGATCAGCCGACTGCGAATAGAAACTCACCGTTCTTGAGCAAATGTTTCCTGGGCG
CCGGTATGTGTCGCTCGTTGCAGAATAGTCCGCGTGTCCGGTTGACCAGCTGCCGCCATCCGGAGCCCGG
CTGATTGACCGCCCCAAAGATGTCCATATTGTGCCAGGCATAGGTGAGGTTCTCGGCTAGTTGGCCGCTC
CCTGAACCGGAGTCCTCCGGCGGACTGGGTGGCCGGAGCGTGCCGTAGTTTTTGGCCTGCCCGAAGCCCT
GGTTAATGCAGCTCTGCGAAGCCGCTCCGCTGTCACCCTGCAATGATAGGGGATCTCAAATATCAACTAC
AAGCGTTATGCTCATCTAACCCCGAACAAAAAGTACCCCGAAGTATCCTACGAAGTAGGTTTATACTTTT
ATTTATTTTTTGTGCATCTAGGATCAGCTTAAAATATCTGGTTGTTATATTTTTTGTAAAAAAGAATATA
GTCGAAAATGAATGCCTTTAGATGTCTTGATCATGATATGATCTCAAAAATTGTCTTATATAGCGAGAAC
AGCTACCAGAATAATCTGTTTCGTGTCACTATTTGTTTGTGCAATTGCGGTTTGGGATTTTTGTGGGTCG
CAGTTCTCACGCCGCAGACAATTTGATGTTGCAATCGCAGTTCCTATAGATCAAGTGAACTTAAGATGTA
TGCACATGTACTACTCACATTGTTCAGATGCTCGGCAGATGGGTGTTTGCTGCCTCCGCGAATTAATAGC
TCCTGATCCTCTTGGCCCATTGCCGGGATTTTTCACACTTTCCCCTGCTTACCCACCCAAAACCAATCAC
CACCCCAATCACTCAAAAAACAAACAAAAATAAGAAGCGAGAGGAGTTTTGGCACAGCACTTTGTGTTTA
ATTGATGGCGTAAACCGCTTGGAGCTTCGTCACGAAACCGCTGACAAAATGCAACTGAAGGCGGACATTG
ACGCTACGTAACGCTACAAACGGTGGCGAAAGAGATAGCGGACGCAGCGGCGAAAGAGACGGCGATATTT
CTGTGGACAGAGAAGGAGGCAAACAGCGCTGACTTTGAGTGGAATGTCATTTTGAGTGAGAGGTAATCGA
AAGAACCTGGTACATCAAATACCCTTGGATCGAAGTAAATTTAAAACTGATCAGATAAGTTCAATGATAT
CCAGTGCAGTAAAAAAAAAAAATGTTTTTTTTATCTACTTTCCGCAAAAATGGGTTTTATTAACTTACAT
ACATACTAGAATTCGGTACCCGCCCGGGGATCAGATCCGCGGCCGCATAGGCCACTAGTCAGTTCGTCCA
GCTTGGGTGCTATTATCTTGCAAGGTCCGCACCAGTCTGCATAAAAATCAATTACCACCAGCTTGTCCTC
GGCGAGGATTAGCTGCTGGTCAAGATCGTCCTTGTTCCGCACTGGGTACACCATGACTTTAACTAAATTC
CCAACGGATTGCAAATCGAAACGAAACAAAAAAAAAAAAAATGGGAAGAGAAGAAAGAAAAAAAAAAGGA
AAATGTTAGAAAATCTTGTTTTGGGTGTAAAATTCACTTGATTTGTTTTGTTACTTTTGAATTTTAATGG
AGCTCTGCCCTCGCCGAGATATCAGCCCGAAATGAAAATTGTAGGGCGGCAGGCGTTCTTTTATACAGTT
TTCGCCAAATATTTTGCGGCCTTCTTGGATTGAAAAAAAAGTGTTTTCAAATGTCAGCGGCGCGGTGTGT
TGAGGTGAGTTTGGCTTCGAACCTACCACGGCTATGGCAACACTCGAGGAAAATATTAGTACTATGTCGT
GTGACGCCATTATTTTGCCATAATTACGATAATAATATTCATATCGATATCGATAGACCTGCCGTGGTGA
ATAAGTATGTTCCCCACCCCCCAACACACTCGGTTGGCTTTCCCAACGACCTGGCAACCCTAACACGCCC
GCCATTTTGCACTCTCCATGGGCCGCCATTTTGTTTAGCGGCCACGCGAGAATTCAGCATGCAAATTGGC
GGGAATTCCACTCTACACACCGCCACTTGGAGACCCCTATAAAGTCGCCCACGCAGCCGCCATTTCAATC
AGTTCACAATTTGCAGCGAAAGCGCCAACAGCCCCATCACGTCAAGTTCTTTAATTTAAAAAAAAGAAGA
AAAACACTTTGCTAATCCTCGCGACATAAAAATGGCATCCGTACGCACCATGAACGACTATCACAAGCGC
ATCGAGGCGGCCGACGACAAGCTAATCGTGCTGGATTTCTATGCGACATGGTGTGGTCCCTGCAAGGAAA
TGGAGAGCACCGTCAAATCGCTGGCCAGAAAATACTCCAGCAAGGCGGTGGTGCTCAAGATCGATGTGGA
CAAATTCGAGGAGCTGACGGAGCGCTACAAGGTGCGCAGCATGCCAACGTTTGTCTTTTTGCGCCAAAAT
CGACGCCTGGCCTCCTTTGCCGGCGCCGACGAGCACAAGCTGACCAACATGATGGCCAAGCTGGTGAAGG
CGGGCGGAAGTGGAGCGGCCGCCATGGTGAGCAAGGGCGAGGAGCTGTTCACCGGGGTGGTGCCCATCCT
GGTCGAGCTGGACGGCGACGTAAACGGCCACAAGTTCAGCGTGTCCGGCGAGGGCGAGGGCGATGCCACC
TACGGCAAGCTGACCCTGAAGTTCATCTGCACCACCAGCAAGCTGCCCGTGCCCTGGCCCACCCTCGTGA
CCACCCTGACCTACGGCGTGCAGTGCTTCAGCCGCTACCCCGACCACATGAAGCAGCACGACTTCTTCAA
GTCCGCCATGCCCGAAGGCTACGTCCAGGAGCGCACCATCTTCTTCAAGGACGACGGCAACTACAAGACC
CGCGCCGAGGTGAAGTTCGAGGGCGACACCCTGGTGAACCGCATCGAGCTGAAGGGCATCGACTTCAAGG
AGGACGGCAACATCCTGGGGCACAAGCTGGAGTACAACTACAACAGCCACAACGTCTATATCATGGCCGA
CAAGCAGAAGAACGGCATCAAGGTGAACTTCAAGATCCGCCACAACATCGAGGACGGCAGCGTGCAGCTC
GCCGACCACTACCAGCAGAACACCCCCATCGGCGACGGCCCCGTGCTGCTGCCCGACAACCACTACCTGA
GCACCCAGTCCGCCCTGAGCAAAGACCCCAACGAGAAGCGCGATCACATGGTCCTGCTGGAGTTCGTGAC
CGCCGCCGGGATCACTCTCGGCATGGACGAGCTGTACAAGTAAAGCCCTTAGGCCCATGGCGGCCGGGAG
CATGCGACGTCGGGCCCGCAGCAATCCTGCCCAGCAATTAGCAATCAGCAGCGCATCTTTTTTTTTTTTA
CTTATTTAACTCATCTTTTAAACATGTTCGCCTCATTTGTGTTCGTTTATGTATTCGATGTTATGTGTAT
GCTCATGTGATGTTTAGCTTGTAAGCGCGAGATGTGGGTAGCAGGAGATGCAGTGCAGCCAACAGCAGTG
ACCAGATGATATATGCTATGCTACTACTACTACTTATATGCTATGATTTGTGGCGCGGAGGCGTGTCTGC
GACACATAATCCCGCCCATTAGCTTTAAGATTCAGGCACTAAGAAGCAATTCGATCAATAAATTATTGTA
ACCACTCTGGACATTTAAATGTTAACTCGAGGCCTCGAGGTCGACCTGCAGCCAAGCTTTGCGTACTCGC
AAATTATTAAAAATAAAACTTTAAAAATAATTTCGTCTAATTAATATTATGAGTTAATTCAAACCCCACG
GACATGCTAAGGGTTAATCAACAATCATATCGCTGTCTCACTCAGACTCAATACGACACTCAGAATACTA
TTCCTTTCACTCGCACTTATTGCAAGCATACGTTAAGTGGATGTCTCTTGCCGACGGGACCACCTTATGT
TATTTCATCATGGTCTGGCCATTCTCATCGTGAGCTTCCGGGTGCTCGCATATCTGGCTCTAAGACTTCG
GGCCCGACGCAAGGAGTAGCCGACATATATCCGAAATAACTGCTTGTTTTTTTTTTTTACCATTATTACC
ATCGTGTTTACTGTTTATTGCCCCCTCAAAAAGCTAATGTAATTATATTTGTGCCAATAAAAACAAGATA
TGACCTATAGAATACAAGTATTTCCCCTTCGAACATCCCCACAAGTAGACTTTGGATTTGTCTTCTAACC
AAAAGACTTACACACCTGCATACCTTACATCAAAAACTCGTTTATCGCTACATAAAACACCGGGATATAT
TTTTTATATACATACTTTTCAAATCGCGCGCCCTCTTCATAATTCACCTCCACCACACCACGTTTCGTAG
TTGCTCTTTCGCTGTCTCCCACCCGCTCTCCGCAACACATTCACCTTTTGTTCGACGACCTTGGAGCGAC
TGTCGTTAGTTCCGCGCGATTCGGTGCGGTATTTCACACCGCATATGGTGCACTCTCAGTACAATCTGCT
CTGATGCCGCATAGTTAAGCCAGCCCCGACACCCGCCAACACCCGCTGACGCGCCCTGACGGGCTTGTCT
GCTCCCGGCATCCGCTTACAGACAAGCTGTGACCGTCTCCGGGAGCTGCATGTGTCAGAGGTTTTCACCG
TCATCACCGAAACGCGCGAGACGAAAGGGCCTCGTGATACGCCTATTTTTATAGGTTAATGTCATGATAA
TAATGGTTTCTTAGACGTCAGGTGGCACTTTTCGGGGAAATGTGCGCGGAACCCCTATTTGTTTATTTTT
CTAAATACATTCAAATATGTATCCGCTCATGAGACAATAACCCTGATAAATGCTTCAATAATATTGAAAA
AGGAAGAGTATGAGTATTCAACATTTCCGTGTCGCCCTTATTCCCTTTTTTGCGGCATTTTGCCTTCCTG
TTTTTGCTCACCCAGAAACGCTGGTGAAAGTAAAAGATGCTGAAGATCAGTTGGGTGCACGAGTGGGTTA
CATCGAACTGGATCTCAACAGCGGTAAGATCCTTGAGAGTTTTCGCCCCGAAGAACGTTTTCCAATGATG
AGCACTTTTAAAGTTCTGCTATGTGGCGCGGTATTATCCCGTATTGACGCCGGGCAAGAGCAACTCGGTC
GCCGCATACACTATTCTCAGAATGACTTGGTTGAGTACTCACCAGTCACAGAAAAGCATCTTACGGATGG
CATGACAGTAAGAGAATTATGCAGTGCTGCCATAACCATGAGTGATAACACTGCGGCCAACTTACTTCTG
ACAACGATCGGAGGACCGAAGGAGCTAACCGCTTTTTTGCACAACATGGGGGATCATGTAACTCGCCTTG
ATCGTTGGGAACCGGAGCTGAATGAAGCCATACCAAACGACGAGCGTGACACCACGATGCCTGTAGCAAT
GGCAACAACGTTGCGCAAACTATTAACTGGCGAACTACTTACTCTAGCTTCCCGGCAACAATTAATAGAC
TGGATGGAGGCGGATAAAGTTGCAGGACCACTTCTGCGCTCGGCCCTTCCGGCTGGCTGGTTTATTGCTG
ATAAATCTGGAGCCGGTGAGCGTGGGTCTCGCGGTATCATTGCAGCACTGGGGCCAGATGGTAAGCCCTC
CCGTATCGTAGTTATCTACACGACGGGGAGTCAGGCAACTATGGATGAACGAAATAGACAGATCGCTGAG
ATAGGTGCCTCACTGATTAAGCATTGGTAACTGTCAGACCAAGTTTACTCATATATACTTTAGATTGATT
TAAAACTTCATTTTTAATTTAAAAGGATCTAGGTGAAGATCCTTTTTGATAATCTCATGACCAAAATCCC
TTAACGTGAGTTTTCGTTCCACTGAGCGTCAGACCCCGTAGAAAAGATCAAAGGATCTTC
